Addgene plasmid #26405: pF144 pAcGFP1 SOD1G85R
Depositing lab: Elizabeth Fisher. Publication: Modification of superoxide dismutase 1 (SOD1) properties by a GFP tag--implications for research into amyotrophic lateral sclerosis (ALS). Stevens JC, Chia R, Hendriks WT, Bros-Facer V, van Minnen J, Martin JE, Jackson GS, Greensmith L, Schiavo G, Fisher EM. PLoS One. 2010 . 5(3):e9541. 10.1371/journal.pone.0009541 PubMed 20221404.
Backbone
  Vector backbone: pAcGFP1-C1
  Backbone manufacturer: Clontech
  Backbone size w/o insert (bp): 4700
  Vector type: Mammalian Expression
  Selectable markers: Neomycin (select with G418)
Growth in bacteria
  Bacterial resistance: Kanamycin, 50 μg/mL
  Growth temperature: 37°C
  Growth strain: DH5alpha
  Copy number: Unknown
Gene/Insert
  Gene/Insert name: SOD1
  Species: H. sapiens (human)
  Insert size (bp): 470
  Mutation: G85R
  Entrez Gene: SOD1 (a.k.a. ALS, ALS1, HEL-S-44, IPOA, SOD, STAHP, hSod1, homodimer)
  Tag / fusion protein: GFP (N terminal on insert)
  Cloning method: Restriction Enzyme; 5′ cloning site EcoRI (not destroyed); 3′ cloning site SalI (not destroyed)
  Sequencing primers: 5′ CMV-F; 3′ SV40pA-R
Resource information
  A portion of this plasmid was derived from a plasmid made by: human cDNA insert from cDNA clone cSOD1 from Professor Yoram Groner as described in Lieman-Hurwitzet al., 1982 and Sherman et al 1983.
Terms and licenses: Academic/Nonprofit Terms; Industry Terms: Not Available to Industry
Depositor comments: The complete cDNA was subcloned into the vector pET28. Site directed mutagenesis changed wildtype DNA sequence for codon 85 of the cDNA from GGC to CGC, resulting in the G85R mutation in the protein and then a PCR amplified the complete cDNA with EcoRI and SalI sites on the 5’ and 3’ end respectively. This EcoRI-Sal1 0.47kb fragment was cloned into the respective EcoRI and SalI sites of pACGFPC1. Thus GFP is 5’ of the SOD1 insert and upstream in the GFP-SOD1 fusion protein.
How to cite: pF144 pAcGFP1 SOD1G85R was a gift from Elizabeth Fisher (Addgene plasmid # 26405 ; http://n2t.net/addgene:26405 ; RRID:Addgene_26405)
