[The description below was written by a language model from this plasmid's Addgene catalogue record.]
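Description:
pF144 pAcGFP1 SOD1G85R is a mammalian expression plasmid built on the Clontech pAcGFP1-C1 backbone (about 4.7 kb without insert). It encodes human superoxide dismutase 1 carrying the G85R substitution, fused to a green fluorescent protein tag. It is propagated in standard E. coli cloning strains under kanamycin selection, and the backbone's neomycin marker allows transfected mammalian cells to be selected with G418. The record gives no feature table and does not name the promoter. However, the listed sequencing primers (a CMV forward primer and an SV40 polyA reverse primer) are consistent with the usual arrangement of this vector series, in which a CMV promoter drives the fusion and an SV40 polyadenylation signal terminates it.

The insert is the complete human SOD1 cDNA, roughly 0.47 kb. According to the depositor's notes, the cDNA was first subcloned into a pET28 vector, where site-directed mutagenesis altered codon 85 from glycine to arginine. It was then PCR-amplified with flanking EcoRI and SalI sites and ligated into the corresponding sites of the backbone, and both sites remain intact. Because this is a C1-type vector, the GFP coding region lies 5' of the insert, so the translated product is a GFP-SOD1 fusion with the fluorescent tag at the N terminus of SOD1.

SOD1 mutations are linked to amyotrophic lateral sclerosis. The associated study examined how a GFP tag modifies the properties of SOD1 and what that implies for ALS research. The plasmid therefore suits transient or stable expression of fluorescently tagged mutant SOD1 in mammalian cells, for example to follow its behaviour, bearing in mind that the tag itself may influence that behaviour.
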