>Addgene plasmid #26405 | pF144 pAcGFP1 SOD1G85R | depositor partial sequence | sequence record 12453 | Author sequence
AATTCCATGGCGACGAAGGCCGTGTGCGTGCTGAAGGGCGACGGCCCAGTGCAGGGCATCATCAATTTCG
AGCAGAAGGAAAGTAATGGACCAGTGAAGGTGTGGGGAAGCATTAAAGGACTGACTGAAGGCCTGCATGG
ATTCCATGTTCATGAGTTTGGAGATAATACAGCAGGCTGTACCAGTGCAGGTCCTCACTTTAATCCTCTA
TCCAGAAAACACGGTGGGCCAAAGGATGAAGAGAGGCATGTTGGAGACTTGCGCAATGTGACTGCTGACA
AAGATGGTGTGGCCGATGTGTCTATTGAAGATTCTGTGATCTCACTCTCAGGAGACCATTGCATCATTGG
CCGCACACTGGTGGTCCATGAAAAAGCAGATGACTTGGGCAAAGGTGGTAATGAAGAAAGTACAAAGACA
GGAAACGCTGGAAGTCGTTTGGCTTGTGGTGTAATTGGGATCGCCCAATAAG
