>Addgene plasmid #26405 | pF144 pAcGFP1 SOD1G85R | addgene partial sequence | sequence record 32601 | 26405 with SV40pA-R
AGCTGCATAACAGTTAACAACAACAATTGCATTCATTTTATGTTTCAGGTTCAGGGGGAGGTGTGGGAGG
TTTTTTAAAGCAAGTAAAACCTCTACAAATGTGGTATGGCTGATTATGATCAGTTATCTAGATCCGGTGG
ATCCCGGGCCCGCGGTACCGTCGACTTATTGGGCGATCCCAATTACACCACAAGCCAAACGACTTCCAGC
GTTTCCTGTCTTTGTACTTTCTTCATTTCCACCTTTGCCCAAGTCATCTGCTTTTTCATGGACCACCAGT
GTGCGGCCAATGATGCAATGGTCTCCTGAGAGTGAGATCACAGAATCTTCAATAGACACATCGGCCACAC
CATCTTTGTCAGCAGTCACATTACGCAAGTCTCCAACATGCCTCTCTTCATCCTTTGGCCCACCGTGTTT
TCTGGATAGAGGATTAAAGTGAGGACCTGCACTGGTACAGCCTGCTGTATTATCTCCAAACTCATGAACA
TGGAATCCATGCAGGCCTTCAGTCAGTCCTTTAATGCTTCCCCACACCTTCACTGGTCCATTACTTTCCT
TCTGCTCGAAATTGATGATGCCCTGCACTGGGCCGTCGCCCTTCAGCACGCACACGGCCTTCGTCGCCAT
GGAATTCGAAGCTTGAGCTCGAGATCTGAGTCCGGACTTGTACAGCTCATCCATGCCGTGGGTGATGGCG
GCGGCGGTCACGAAGCCGAAGTAGATCATGTGATCGCGCTTCTCGTTGGGGTCCTTGGACAGGGCGCTCT
GGGTGGACAGGTAGTGGTTATCGGGCAGCAGCACAGGGCCATCGCCGATGGGGGTATTCTGCTGGTAGTG
GTCGGCCAGCTGCACGCTGCCATCCTCGATGT
